>Addgene plasmid #212637 | pLV_CAG_Gag-MCP | addgene full sequence | sequence record 422309 | Addgene NGS Result
GGAATAAGGGCGACACGGAAATGTTGAATACTCATACTCTTCCTTTTTCAATATTATTGAAGCATTTATC
AGGGTTATTGTCTCATGAGCGGATACATATTTGAATGTATTTAGAAAAATAAACAAATAGGGGTTCCGCG
CACATTTCCCCGAAAAGTGCCACCTGACGTCGACGGATCGGGAGATCTCCCGATCCCCTATGGTGCACTC
TCAGTACAATCTGCTCTGATGCCGCATAGTTAAGCCAGTATCTGCTCCCTGCTTGTGTGTTGGAGGTCGC
TGAGTAGTGCGCGAGCAAAATTTAAGCTACAACAAGGCAAGGCTTGACCGACAATTGCATGAAGAATCTG
CTTAGGGTTAGGCGTTTTGCGCTGCTTCGCGATGTACGGGCCAGATATACGCGTTGACATTGATTATTGA
CTAGTTATTAATAGTAATCAATTACGGGGTCATTAGTTCATAGCCCATATATGGAGTTCCGCGTTACATA
ACTTACGGTAAATGGCCCGCCTGGCTGACCGCCCAACGACCCCCGCCCATTGACGTCAATAATGACGTAT
GTTCCCATAGTAACGCCAATAGGGACTTTCCATTGACGTCAATGGGTGGAGTATTTACGGTAAACTGCCC
ACTTGGCAGTACATCAAGTGTATCATATGCCAAGTACGCCCCCTATTGACGTCAATGACGGTAAATGGCC
CGCCTGGCATTATGCCCAGTACATGACCTTATGGGACTTTCCTACTTGGCAGTACATCTACGTATTAGTC
ATCGCTATTACCATGGTGATGCGGTTTTGGCAGTACATCAATGGGCGTGGATAGCGGTTTGACTCACGGG
GATTTCCAAGTCTCCACCCCATTGACGTCAATGGGAGTTTGTTTTGGCACCAAAATCAACGGGACTTTCC
AAAATGTCGTAACAACTCCGCCCCATTGACGCAAATGGGCGGTAGGCGTGTACGGTGGGAGGTCTATATA
AGCAGCGCGTTTTGCCTGTACTGGGTCTCTCTGGTTAGACCAGATCTGAGCCTGGGAGCTCTCTGGCTAA
CTAGGGAACCCACTGCTTAAGCCTCAATAAAGCTTGCCTTGAGTGCTTCAAGTAGTGTGTGCCCGTCTGT
TGTGTGACTCTGGTAACTAGAGATCCCTCAGACCCTTTTAGTCAGTGTGGAAAATCTCTAGCAGTGGCGC
CCGAACAGGGACTTGAAAGCGAAAGGGAAACCAGAGGAGCTCTCTCGACGCAGGACTCGGCTTGCTGAAG
CGCGCACGGCAAGAGGCGAGGGGCGGCGACTGGTGAGTACGCCAAAAATTTTGACTAGCGGAGGCTAGAA
GGAGAGAGATGGGTGCGAGAGCGTCAGTATTAAGCGGGGGAGAATTAGATCGCGATGGGAAAAAATTCGG
TTAAGGCCAGGGGGAAAGAAAAAATATAAATTAAAACATATAGTATGGGCAAGCAGGGAGCTAGAACGAT
TCGCAGTTAATCCTGGCCTGTTAGAAACATCAGAAGGCTGTAGACAAATACTGGGACAGCTACAACCATC
CCTTCAGACAGGATCAGAAGAACTTAGATCATTATATAATACAGTAGCAACCCTCTATTGTGTGCATCAA
AGGATAGAGATAAAAGACACCAAGGAAGCTTTAGACAAGATAGAGGAAGAGCAAAACAAAAGTAAGACCA
CCGCACAGCAAGCGGCCGCTGATCTTCAGACCTGGAGGAGGAGATATGAGGGACAATTGGAGAAGTGAAT
TATATAAATATAAAGTAGTAAAAATTGAACCATTAGGAGTAGCACCCACCAAGGCAAAGAGAAGAGTGGT
GCAGAGAGAAAAAAGAGCAGTGGGAATAGGAGCTTTGTTCCTTGGGTTCTTGGGAGCAGCAGGAAGCACT
ATGGGCGCAGCGTCAATGACGCTGACGGTACAGGCCAGACAATTATTGTCTGGTATAGTGCAGCAGCAGA
ACAATTTGCTGAGGGCTATTGAGGCGCAACAGCATCTGTTGCAACTCACAGTCTGGGGCATCAAGCAGCT
CCAGGCAAGAATCCTGGCTGTGGAAAGATACCTAAAGGATCAACAGCTCCTGGGGATTTGGGGTTGCTCT
GGAAAACTCATTTGCACCACTGCTGTGCCTTGGAATGCTAGTTGGAGTAATAAATCTCTGGAACAGATTT
GGAATCACACGACCTGGATGGAGTGGGACAGAGAAATTAACAATTACACAAGCTTAATACACTCCTTAAT
TGAAGAATCGCAAAACCAGCAAGAAAAGAATGAACAAGAATTATTGGAATTAGATAAATGGGCAAGTTTG
TGGAATTGGTTTAACATAACAAATTGGCTGTGGTATATAAAATTATTCATAATGATAGTAGGAGGCTTGG
TAGGTTTAAGAATAGTTTTTGCTGTACTTTCTATAGTGAATAGAGTTAGGCAGGGATATTCACCATTATC
GTTTCAGACCCACCTCCCAACCCCGAGGGGACCCGACAGGCCCGAAGGAATAGAAGAAGAAGGTGGAGAG
AGAGACAGAGACAGATCCATTCGATTAGTGAACGGATCGGCACTGCGTGCGCCAATTCTGCAGACAAATG
GCAGTATTCATCCACAATTTTAAAAGAAAAGGGGGGATTGGGGGGTACAGTGCAGGGGAAAGAATAGTAG
ACATAATAGCAACAGACATACAAACTAAAGAATTACAAAAACAAATTACAAAAATTCAAAATTTTCGGGT
TTATTACAGGGACAGCAGAGATCCAGTTTACATTGATTATTGACTAGTTATTAATAGTAATCAATTACGG
GGTCATTAGTTCATAGCCCATATATGGAGTTCCGCGTTACATAACTTACGGTAAATGGCCCGCCTGGCTG
ACCGCCCAACGACCCCCGCCCATTGACGTCAATAATGACGTATGTTCCCATAGTAACGCCAATAGGGACT
TTCCATTGACGTCAATGGGTGGAGTATTTACGGTAAACTGCCCACTTGGCAGTACATCAAGTGTATCATA
TGCCAAGTACGCCCCCTATTGACGTCAATGACGGTAAATGGCCCGCCTGGCATTATGCCCAGTACATGAC
CTTATGGGACTTTCCTACTTGGCAGTACATCTACGTATTAGTCATCGCTATTACCATGGTGATGCGGTTT
TGGCAGTACATCAATGGGCGTGGATAGCGGTTTGACTCACGGGGATTTCCAAGTCTCCACCCCATTGACG
TCAATGGGAGTTTGTTTTGGCACCAAAATCAACGGGACTTTCCAAAATGTCGTAACAACTCCGCCCCATT
GACGCAAATGGGCGGTAGGCGTGTACGGTGGGAGGTCTATATAAGCAGAGCTCGTTTAGTGAACCGTCAG
ATCGCCTGGAGACGCCATCCACGCTGTTTTGACCTCCATAGAAGACACCGGGACCGATCCAGCCTCCCCT
CGAAGCTTACATGTGGTACCGAGCTCGGATCCTGAGAACTTCAGGGTGAGTCTATGGGACCCTTGATGTT
TTCTTTCCCCTTCTTTTCTATGGTTAAGTTCATGTCATAGGAAGGGGAGAAGTAACAGGGTACACATATT
GACCAAATCAGGGTAATTTTGCATTTGTAATTTTAAAAAATGCTTTCTTCTTTTAATATACTTTTTTGTT
TATCTTATTTCTAATACTTTCCCTAATCTCTTTCTTTCAGGGCAATAATGATACAATGTATCATGCCTCT
TTGCACCATTCTAAAGAATAACAGTGATAATTTCTGGGTTAAGGCAATAGCAATATTTCTGCATATAAAT
ATTTCTGCATATAAATTGTAACTGATGTAAGAGGTTTCATATTGCTAATAGCAGCTACAATCCAGCTACC
ATTCTGCTTTTATTTTATGGTTGGGATAAGGCTGGATTATTCTGAGTCCAAGCTAGGCCCTTTTGCTAAT
CATGTTCATACCTCTTATCTTCCTCCCACAGCTCCTGGGCAACGTGCTGGTCTGTGTGCTGGCCCATCAC
TTTGGCAAAGAATTCGCCACCATGGGCCAGACTGTTACCACTCCCTTAAGTTTGACCTTAGGTCACTGGA
AAGATGTCGAGCGGATCGCTCACAACCAGTCGGTAGATGTCAAGAAGAGACGTTGGGTTACCTTCTGCTC
TGCAGAATGGCCAACCTTTAACGTCGGATGGCCGCGAGACGGCACCTTTAACCGAGACCTCATCACCCAG
GTTAAGATCAAGGTCTTTTCACCTGGCCCGCATGGACACCCAGACCAGGTCCCCTACATCGTGACCTGGG
AAGCCTTGGCTTTTGACCCCCCTCCCTGGGTCAAGCCCTTTGTACACCCTAAGCCTCCGCCTCCTCTTCC
TCCATCCGCCCCGTCTCTCCCCCTTGAACCTCCTCGTTCGACCCCGCCTCGATCCTCCCTTTATCCAGCC
CTCACTCCTTCTCTAGGCGCCAAACCTAAACCTCAAGTTCTTTCTGACAGTGGGGGGCCGCTCATCGACC
TACTTACAGAAGACCCCCCGCCTTATAGGGACCCAAGACCACCCCCTTCCGACAGGGACGGAAATGGTGG
AGAAGCGACCCCTGCGGGAGAGGCACCGGACCCCTCCCCAATGGCATCTCGCCTACGTGGGAGACGGGAG
CCCCCTGTGGCCGACTCCACTACCTCGCAGGCATTCCCCCTCCGCGCAGGAGGAAACGGACAGCTTCAAT
ACTGGCCGTTCTCCTCTTCTGACCTTTACAACTGGAAAAATAATAACCCTTCTTTTTCTGAAGATCCAGG
TAAACTGACAGCTCTGATCGAGTCTGTCCTCATCACCCATCAGCCCACCTGGGACGACTGTCAGCAGCTG
TTGGGGACTCTGCTGACCGGAGAAGAAAAACAACGGGTGCTCTTAGAGGCTAGAAAGGCGGTGCGGGGCG
ATGATGGGCGCCCCACTCAACTGCCCAATGAAGTCGATGCCGCTTTTCCCCTCGAGCGCCCAGACTGGGA
TTACACCACCCAGGCAGGTAGGAACCACCTAGTCCACTATCGCCAGTTGCTCCTAGCGGGTCTCCAAAAC
GCGGGCAGAAGCCCCACCAATTTGGCCAAGGTAAAAGGAATAACACAAGGGCCCAATGAGTCTCCCTCGG
CCTTCCTAGAGAGACTTAAGGAAGCCTATCGCAGGTACACTCCTTATGACCCTGAGGACCCAGGGCAAGA
AACTAATGTGTCTATGTCTTTCATTTGGCAGTCTGCCCCAGACATTGGGAGAAAGTTAGAGAGGTTAGAA
GATTTAAAAAACAAGACGCTTGGAGATTTGGTTAGAGAGGCAGAAAAGATCTTTAATAAACGAGAAACCC
CGGAAGAAAGAGAGGAACGTATCAGGAGAGAAACAGAGGAAAAAGAAGAACGCCGTAGGACAGAGGATGA
GCAGAAAGAGAAAGAAAGAGATCGTAGGAGACATAGAGAGATGAGCAAGCTATTGGCCACTGTCGTTAGT
GGACAGAAACAGGATAGACAGGGAGGAGAACGAAGGAGGTCCCAACTCGATCGCGACCAGTGTGCCTACT
GCAAAGAAAAGGGGCACTGGGCTAAAGATTGTCCCAAGAAACCACGAGGACCTCGGGGACCAAGACCGCA
GGGTGGCGGTGGCTCGGGCGGTGGTGGGTCGGGTGGCGGCGGATCTATGGCTTCAAACTTTACTCAGTTC
GTGCTCGTGGACAATGGTGGGACAGGGGATGTGACAGTGGCTCCTTCTAATTTCGCTAATGGGGTGGCAG
AGTGGATCAGCTCCAACTCACGGAGCCAGGCCTACAAGGTGACATGCAGCGTCAGGCAGTCTAGTGCCCA
GAAGAGAAAGTATACCATCAAGGTGGAGGTCCCCAAAGTGGCTACCCAGACAGTGGGCGGAGTCGAACTG
CCTGTCGCCGCTTGGAGGTCCTACCTGAACATGGAGCTCACTATCCCAATTTTCGCTACCAATTCTGACT
GTGAACTCATCGTGAAGGCAATGCAGGGGCTCCTCAAAGACGGTAATCCTATCCCTTCCGCCATCGCCGC
TAACTCAGGTATCTACGGATCCGGCGCAACAAACTTCTCTCTGCTCAAACAAGCCGGCGACGTCGAAGAG
AATCCTGGGCCGGCCAAGTTGACCAGTGCCGTTCCGGTGCTCACCGCGCGCGACGTCGCCGGAGCGGTCG
AGTTCTGGACCGACCGGCTCGGGTTCTCCCGGGACTTCGTGGAGGACGACTTCGCCGGTGTGGTCCGGGA
CGACGTGACCCTGTTCATCAGCGCGGTCCAGGACCAGGTGGTGCCGGACAACACCCTGGCCTGGGTGTGG
GTGCGCGGCCTGGACGAGCTGTACGCCGAGTGGTCGGAGGTCGTGTCCACGAACTTCCGGGACGCCTCCG
GGCCGGCCATGACCGAGATCGGCGAGCAGCCGTGGGGGCGGGAGTTCGCCCTGCGCGACCCGGCCGGCAA
CTGCGTGCACTTCGTGGCCGAGGAGCAGGACTGAGAATTCGATATCAAGCTTATCGGTAATCAACCTCTG
GATTACAAAATTTGTGAAAGATTGACTGGTATTCTTAACTATGTTGCTCCTTTTACGCTATGTGGATACG
CTGCTTTAATGCCTTTGTATCATGCTATTGCTTCCCGTATGGCTTTCATTTTCTCCTCCTTGTATAAATC
CTGGTTGCTGTCTCTTTATGAGGAGTTGTGGCCCGTTGTCAGGCAACGTGGCGTGGTGTGCACTGTGTTT
GCTGACGCAACCCCCACTGGTTGGGGCATTGCCACCACCTGTCAGCTCCTTTCCGGGACTTTCGCTTTCC
CCCTCCCTATTGCCACGGCGGAACTCATCGCCGCCTGCCTTGCCCGCTGCTGGACAGGGGCTCGGCTGTT
GGGCACTGACAATTCCGTGGTGTTGTCGGGGAAATCATCGTCCTTTCCTTGGCTGCTCGCCTGTGTTGCC
ACCTGGATTCTGCGCGGGACGTCCTTCTGCTACGTCCCTTCGGCCCTCAATCCAGCGGACCTTCCTTCCC
GCGGCCTGCTGCCGGCTCTGCGGCCTCTTCCGCGTCTTCGCCTTCGCCCTCAGACGAGTCGGATCTCCCT
TTGGGCCGCCTCCCCGCATCGATACCGTCGACCTCGAGACCTAGAAAAACATGGAGCAATCACAAGTAGC
AATACAGCAGCTACCAATGCTGATTGTGCCTGGCTAGAAGCACAAGAGGAGGAGGAGGTGGGTTTTCCAG
TCACACCTCAGGTACCTTTAAGACCAATGACTTACAAGGCAGCTGTAGATCTTAGCCACTTTTTAAAAGA
AAAGGGGGGACTGGAAGGGCTAATTCACTCCCAACGAAGACAAGATATCCTTGATCTGTGGATCTACCAC
ACACAAGGCTACTTCCCTGATTGGCAGAACTACACACCAGGGCCAGGGATCAGATATCCACTGACCTTTG
GATGGTGCTACAAGCTAGTACCAGTTGAGCAAGAGAAGGTAGAAGAAGCCAATGAAGGAGAGAACACCCG
CTTGTTACACCCTGTGAGCCTGCATGGGATGGATGACCCGGAGAGAGAAGTATTAGAGTGGAGGTTTGAC
AGCCGCCTAGCATTTCATCACATGGCCCGAGAGCTGCATCCGGACTGTACTGGGTCTCTCTGGTTAGACC
AGATCTGAGCCTGGGAGCTCTCTGGCTAACTAGGGAACCCACTGCTTAAGCCTCAATAAAGCTTGCCTTG
AGTGCTTCAAGTAGTGTGTGCCCGTCTGTTGTGTGACTCTGGTAACTAGAGATCCCTCAGACCCTTTTAG
TCAGTGTGGAAAATCTCTAGCAGGGCCCGTTTAAACCCGCTGATCAGCCTCGACTGTGCCTTCTAGTTGC
CAGCCATCTGTTGTTTGCCCCTCCCCCGTGCCTTCCTTGACCCTGGAAGGTGCCACTCCCACTGTCCTTT
CCTAATAAAATGAGGAAATTGCATCGCATTGTCTGAGTAGGTGTCATTCTATTCTGGGGGGTGGGGTGGG
GCAGGACAGCAAGGGGGAGGATTGGGAAGACAATAGCAGGCATGCTGGGGATGCGGTGGGCTCTATGGCT
TCTGAGGCGGAAAGAACCAGCTGGGGCTCTAGGGGGTATCCCC
[124 nt withheld, positions 8094-8217]
C
[91 nt withheld, positions 8219-8309]
A
[49 nt withheld, positions 8311-8359]
CCTTTGACGTTGGAGTCCACGTTCTTT
[37 nt withheld, positions 8387-8423]
ACCCTATCTCGGTCTATTCTTTTGATTTATAAGGGATTTTGCCGATTTCGGCCTATTGGTTAAAAAATGA
GCTGATTTAACAAAAATTTAACGCGAATTAATTCTGTAGCTTGGCGTAATCATGGTCATAGCTGTTTCCT
GTGTGAAATTGTTATCCGCTCACAATTCCACACAACATACGAGCCGGAAGCATAAAGTGTAAAGCCTGGG
GTGCCTAATGAGTGAGCTAACTCACATTAATTGCGTTGCGCTCACTGCCCGCTTTCCAGTCGGGAAACCT
GTCGTGTCAGCTGCATTAATGAATCGGCCAACGCGCGGGGAGAGGCGGTTTGCGTATTGGGCGCTCTTCC
GCTTCCTCGCTCACTGACTCGCTGCGCTCGGTCGTTCGGCTGCGGCGAGCGGTATCAGCTCACTCAAAGG
CGGTAATACGGTTATCCACAGAATCAGGGGATAACGCAGGAAAGAACATGTGAGCAAAAGGCCAGCAAAA
GGCCAGGAACCGTAAAAAGGCCGCGTTGCTGGCGTTTTTCCATAGGCTCCGCCCCCCTGACGAGCATCAC
AAAAATCGACGCTCAAGTCAGAGGTGGCGAAACCCGACAGGACTATAAAGATACCAGGCGTTTCCCCCTG
GAAGCTCCCTCGTGCGCTCTCCTGTTCCGACCCTGCCGCTTACCGGATACCTGTCCGCCTTTCTCCCTTC
GGGAAGCGTGGCGCTTTCTCATAGCTCACGCTGTAGGTATCTCAGTTCGGTGTAGGTCGTTCGCTCCAAG
CTGGGCTGTGTGCACGAACCCCCCGTTCAGCCCGACCGCTGCGCCTTATCCGGTAACTATCGTCTTGAGT
CCAACCCGGTAAGACACGACTTATCGCCACTGGCAGCAGCCACTGGTAACAGGATTAGCAGAGCGAGGTA
TGTAGGCGGTGCTACAGAGTTCTTGAAGTGGTGGCCTAACTACGGCTACACTAGAAGAACAGTATTTGGT
ATCTGCGCTCTGCTGAAGCCAGTTACCTTCGGAAAAAGAGTTGGTAGCTCTTGATCCGGCAAACAAACCA
CCGCTGGTAGCGGTGGTTTTTTTGTTTGCAAGCAGCAGATTACGCGCAGAAAAAAAGGATCTCAAGAAGA
TCCTTTGATCTTTTCTACGGGGTCTGACGCTCAGTGGAACGAAAACTCACGTTAAGGGATTTTGGTCATG
AGATTATCAAAAAGGATCTTCACCTAGATCCTTTTAAATTAAAAATGAAGTTTTAAATCAATCTAAAGTA
TATATGAGTAAACTTGGTCTGACAGTTACCAATGCTTAATCAGTGAGGCACCTATCTCAGCGATCTGTCT
ATTTCGTTCATCCATAGTTGCCTGACTCCCCGTCGTGTAGATAACTACGATACGGGAGGGCTTACCATCT
GGCCCCAGTGCTGCAATGATACCGCGAGACCCACGCTCACCGGCTCCAGATTTATCAGCAATAAACCAGC
CAGCCGGAAGGGCCGAGCGCAGAAGTGGTCCTGCAACTTTATCCGCCTCCATCCAGTCTATTAATTGTTG
CCGGGAAGCTAGAGTAAGTAGTTCGCCAGTTAATAGTTTGCGCAACGTTGTTGCCATTGCTACAGGCATC
GTGGTGTCACGCTCGTCGTTTGGTATGGCTTCATTCAGCTCCGGTTCCCAACGATCAAGGCGAGTTACAT
GATCCCCCATGTTGTGCAAAAAAGCGGTTAGCTCCTTCGGTCCTCCGATCGTTGTCAGAAGTAAGTTGGC
CGCAGTGTTATCACTCATGGTTATGGCAGCACTGCATAATTCTCTTACTGTCATGCCATCCGTAAGATGC
TTTTCTGTGACTGGTGAGTACTCAACCAAGTCATTCTGAGAATAGTGTATGCGGCGACCGAGTTGCTCTT
GCCCGGCGTCAATACGGGATAATACCGCGCCACATAGCAGAACTTTAAAAGTGCTCATCATTGGAAAACG
TTCTTCGGGGCGAAAACTCTCAAGGATCTTACCGCTGTTGAGATCCAGTTCGATGTAACCCACTCGTGCA
CCCAACTGATCTTCAGCATCTTTTACTTTCACCAGCGTTTCTGGGTGAGCAAAAACAGGAAGGCAAAATG
CCGCAAAAAAG
Features (pLannotate 1.2.2; 30 found; start..end, strand, type, name):
     36..140     -  promoter       AmpR promoter: bla
    199..251     -  misc_feature   bom (fragment): basis of mobility region from pBR322
    406..785     +  enhancer       CMV enhancer: human cytomegalovirus immediate early enhancer
    786..985     +  promoter       CMV promoter: human cytomegalovirus (CMV) immediate early promoter
   1003..1183    +  LTR            5' LTR (truncated): truncated 5' long terminal repeat (LTR) from HIV-1
   1230..1355    +  misc_feature   HIV-1 Ψ: packaging signal of human immunodeficiency virus type 1
   1339..1702    +  CDS            HIV-1 gag (fragment): gag protein from human immunodeficiency virus 1; gag
   1848..2081    +  misc_feature   RRE: The Rev response element (RRE) of HIV-1 allows for Rev-dependent mRNA export from the nucleus to the cytoplasm.
   2458..2558    +  CDS            Rev (fragment): human immunodeficiency virus 1 (HIV-1) Rev protein; rev; enhances nuclear export of unspliced and incompletely spliced viral mRNAs
   2608..2725    +  misc_feature   cPPT/CTS: central polypurine tract and central termination sequence of HIV-1
   2835..3138    +  enhancer       CMV enhancer: human cytomegalovirus immediate early enhancer
   3139..3342    +  promoter       CMV promoter: human cytomegalovirus (CMV) immediate early promoter
   3476..3951    +  intron         β-globin intron: internally truncated intron from human β-globin
   3955..4005    +  CDS            HBB (fragment): HBB_COLGU - Experimental evidence at transcript level: Swiss-Prot protein existence level 2. Involved in oxygen transport from the lung to the various peripheral tissues. From Colobus guereza (Mantled guereza) (Eastern black-and-white colobus monkey).
   4015..4431    +  CDS            gag (truncated): truncated Moloney murine leukemia virus (MMLV) gag gene lacking the start codon
   5647..6036    +  CDS            CAPSD_BPMS2: Experimental evidence at protein level: Swiss-Prot protein existence level 1. Acts as a translational repressor of viral replicase synthesis late in infection. This latter function is the result of capsid protein interaction with an RNA hairpin which contains the replicase ribosome-binding site. From Escherichia phage MS2 (Bacteriophage MS2).
   6102..6474    +  CDS            BleoR (fragment): antibiotic-binding protein; Sh ble from Streptoalloteichus hindustanus; confers resistance to bleomycin, phleomycin, and Zeocin™
   6475..6496    +  misc_feature   MCS (fragment): pBluescript multiple cloning site
   6499..7087    +  misc_feature   WPRE: woodchuck hepatitis virus posttranscriptional regulatory element
   7024..7605    +  CDS            nef (fragment): NEF_HV1H2 - Experimental evidence at protein level: Swiss-Prot protein existence level 1. Extracellular Nef protein targets CD4(+) T-lymphocytes for apoptosis by interacting with CXCR4 surface receptors. From Human immunodeficiency virus type 1 group M subtype B (isolate HXB2) (HIV-1).
   7612..7792    +  LTR            5' LTR (truncated): truncated 5' long terminal repeat (LTR) from HIV-1
   7824..8048    +  polyA_signal   bGH poly(A) signal: bovine growth hormone polyadenylation signal
   8052..8073    +  promoter       SV40 promoter (fragment): SV40 enhancer and early promoter
   8094..8522    +  rep_origin     f1 ori (sequence partly withheld): f1 bacteriophage origin of replication; arrow indicates direction of (+) strand synthesis
   8572..8588    -  protein_bind   lac operator: The lac repressor binds to the lac operator to inhibit transcription in E. coli. This inhibition can be relieved by adding lactose or isopropyl-β-D-thiogalactopyranoside (IPTG). lac repressor encoded by lacI
   8596..8626    -  promoter       lac promoter: promoter for the E. coli lac operon
   8641..8662    -  protein_bind   CAP binding site: CAP binding activates transcription in the presence of cAMP. E. coli catabolite activator protein
   8675..8767    -  CDS            lacI (fragment): lac repressor; lacI; The lac repressor binds to the lac operator to inhibit transcription in E. coli. This inhibition can be relieved by adding lactose or isopropyl-β-D-thiogalactopyranoside (IPTG).
   8950..9538    -  rep_origin     ori: high-copy-number ColE1/pMB1/pBR322/pUC origin of replication
   9709..35      -  CDS            AmpR (across the origin): β-lactamase; bla; confers resistance to ampicillin, carbenicillin, and related antibiotics
