[The description below was written by a language model from this plasmid's Addgene catalogue record and pLannotate feature annotations shown in this document.]
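Description:
pLV_CAG_Gag-MCP is a lentiviral transfer plasmid on a pLenti backbone, built to deliver and stably express a Moloney murine leukemia virus (MoMLV) Gag protein fused at its C terminus to the MS2 bacteriophage coat protein (MCP, N55K variant). In bacteria it is maintained by a high-copy ColE1/pUC-type origin and selected through the ampicillin resistance gene; an f1 origin is also present. The viral portion has a CMV enhancer/promoter driving a truncated HIV-1 5' LTR, followed by the Ψ packaging signal with a short gag fragment, the Rev response element and the cPPT/CTS. A WPRE, a truncated 3' LTR and a bGH polyadenylation signal close the genome. This is the arrangement typical of vectors whose genomic RNA is packaged with helper functions supplied in trans.

The internal cassette is catalogued as CAG-driven. The automated annotation labels this region as a CMV enhancer and promoter followed by a β-globin intron, which broadly fits a composite promoter of that kind. The annotation tool recognises only the first part of the MLV gag reading frame and then the MS2 coat protein, but their positions are consistent with one continuous Gag-MCP open reading frame. A Sh ble (BleoR) coding fragment lies just downstream and accounts for the listed Zeocin selection in mammalian cells; the record does not show what element links it to the fusion gene.

MLV Gag can drive budding of virus-like particles, and MCP binds MS2 RNA hairpins, so the fusion offers a way to recruit hairpin-tagged RNA into particles. The associated publication concerns live-cell transcriptomics with engineered virus-like particles, although the record does not detail this plasmid's exact role in that system.
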