Addgene plasmid #212637: pLV_CAG_Gag-MCP
Purpose: Lentivirus vector to express an MLV Gag-MCP fusion protein
Depositing lab: Paul Blainey. Depositing organization: Broad Institute. Publication: Live-cell transcriptomics with engineered virus-like particles. Najia MA, Le A, Borrajo J, Pruett L, Tsai F, Ogi R, Huang JY, Griffith LG, Daley GQ, Blainey PC. Cell. 2026 Sep 1:S0092-8674(26)00932-3. doi: 10.1016/j.cell.2026.08.005. PubMed 42679822.
Backbone
  Vector backbone: pLenti
  Vector type: Mammalian Expression, Lentiviral
  Selectable markers: Zeocin
Growth in bacteria
  Bacterial resistance: Ampicillin, 100 μg/mL
  Growth temperature: 30°C
  Growth strain: NEB Stable
  Copy number: High Copy
Gene/Insert
  Gene/Insert name: MLV Gag (UniProt ID: P03332)
  Species: MoMLV
  Entrez Gene: gag (a.k.a. MLVgp8)
  Promoter: CAG
  Tag / fusion protein: MS2 Capsid Protein (N55K) (C terminal on insert)
  Cloning method: Gibson Cloning
  Sequencing primers: 5′ CGCAAATGGGCGGTAGGCGTG
Resource information
  A portion of this plasmid was derived from a plasmid made by: The MLV Gag ORF was cloned from MLV Gag-YFP (Addgene Plasmid #1813, a gift from Walther Mothes)
Terms and licenses: Academic/Nonprofit Terms; Industry Terms: Not Available to Industry
Depositor comments: Please visit https://doi.org/10.1101/2024.10.01.616098 for bioRxiv preprint.
How to cite: pLV_CAG_Gag-MCP was a gift from Paul Blainey (Addgene plasmid # 212637 ; http://n2t.net/addgene:212637 ; RRID:Addgene_212637)
